Addgene plasmid #86659: CDk4-luciferase fragment B
Purpose: Luciferase reporter containing CDK4 promoter
Depositing lab: Jaime Modiano. Depositing organization: University of Colorado Denver and Anschutz Medical Campus. Publication: NFATc2-mediated repression of cyclin-dependent kinase 4 expression. Baksh S, Widlund HR, Frazer-Abel AA, Du J, Fosmire S, Fisher DE, DeCaprio JA, Modiano JF, Burakoff SJ. Mol Cell. 2002 Nov;10(5):1071-81. S1097276502007013 PubMed 12453415.
Backbone
  Vector backbone: pGL3
  Vector type: Mammalian Expression, Luciferase
Growth in bacteria
  Bacterial resistance: Ampicillin, 100 μg/mL
  Growth temperature: 37°C
  Growth strain: DH5alpha
  Copy number: Unknown
Gene/Insert
  Gene/Insert name: CDK4 promoter
  Species: H. sapiens (human)
  Mutation: generated by cleavage at the KpnI site from 880 (-1 to -422)
  Entrez Gene: CDK4 (a.k.a. CMM3, PSK-J3)
  Promoter: CDK7
  Tag / fusion protein: luciferase (C terminal on backbone)
  Cloning method: Unknown
  Sequencing primers: 5′ RVprimer3; 3′ LucNrev
Terms and licenses: Academic/Nonprofit Terms; Industry Terms: Not Available to Industry
Depositor comments: Addgene NGS found some nucleotide discrepancies compared to reference sequence AY034380; however depositing lab confirms plasmid functionality
How to cite: CDk4-luciferase fragment B was a gift from Jaime Modiano (Addgene plasmid # 86659 ; http://n2t.net/addgene:86659 ; RRID:Addgene_86659)
