[The description below was written by a language model from this plasmid's Addgene catalogue record and pLannotate feature annotations shown in this document.]
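Description:
CDk4-luciferase fragment B is a promoter-reporter plasmid built on the pGL3 backbone, in which a fragment of the human CDK4 promoter is placed upstream of the firefly luciferase (luc+) coding sequence for use in mammalian cells. According to the record, the fragment spans roughly -1 to -422 relative to the gene and was derived from a longer promoter construct by cleavage at a KpnI site, making it one member of a deletion series. The catalogue's promoter field reads "CDK7", which conflicts with the insert name and stated purpose and is most likely an entry error. The "C-terminal luciferase tag" entry simply reflects that luciferase lies downstream of the insert as a reporter, not as a protein fusion.

The annotated 5,215 nt sequence shows the standard pGL3 architecture. Luciferase is followed by the SV40 late polyadenylation signal. Upstream of the cloning region, a synthetic poly(A) signal and the α2-globin RNA polymerase II pause site block read-through transcription from the backbone, so that luciferase output reflects activity of the inserted promoter. The promoter insert itself is not annotated, but it presumably occupies the unannotated stretch between the pause site and the luciferase start. The plasmid is propagated in E. coli through a high-copy ColE1/pUC origin with ampicillin selection (AmpR with its bla promoter), and an f1 origin is also present. The short large T antigen, TcR and lacZα hits are backbone remnants, not functional genes.

The construct is suited to transient transfection assays that map regulatory elements controlling CDK4 transcription, and the associated work concerns NFATc2-mediated repression of CDK4 expression. The depositor notes some nucleotide differences from the reference sequence but confirms that the plasmid is functional.
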