Features (pLannotate 1.2.2; 11 found; start..end, strand, type, name):
      1..1653    +  CDS            luciferase: firefly luciferase; luc+; enhanced luc+ version of the luciferase gene
   1694..1815    -  polyA_signal   SV40 poly(A) signal: SV40 polyadenylation signal
   1838..1906    -  CDS            large T antigen (fragment): large T antigen from SV40 (simian virus 40)
   1922..2054    +  CDS            TcR (fragment): tetracycline efflux protein; tet; confers resistance to tetracycline
   2234..2822    -  rep_origin     ori: high-copy-number ColE1/pMB1/pBR322/pUC origin of replication
   2993..3853    -  CDS            AmpR: β-lactamase; bla; confers resistance to ampicillin, carbenicillin, and related antibiotics
   3854..3958    -  promoter       AmpR promoter: bla
   3985..4413    +  rep_origin     f1 ori (sequence partly withheld): f1 bacteriophage origin of replication; arrow indicates direction of (+) strand synthesis
   4445..4512    -  CDS            lacZα (fragment): LacZα fragment of β-galactosidase; lacZ fragment
   4571..4619    +  polyA_signal   poly(A) signal: synthetic polyadenylation signal
   4633..4724    +  misc_feature   pause site: RNA polymerase II transcriptional pause signal from the human α2 globin gene
>Addgene plasmid #86659 | CDk4-luciferase fragment B | addgene full sequence | sequence record 180119 | Addgene NGS Result
ATGGAAGACGCCAAAAACATAAAGAAAGGCCCGGCGCCATTCTATCCGCTGGAAGATGGAACCGCTGGAG
AGCAACTGCATAAGGCTATGAAGAGATACGCCCTGGTTCCTGGAACAATTGCTTTTACAGATGCACATAT
CGAGGTGGACATCACTTACGCTGAGTACTTCGAAATGTCCGTTCGGTTGGCAGAAGCTATGAAACGATAT
GGGCTGAATACAAATCACAGAATCGTCGTATGCAGTGAAAACTCTCTTCAATTCTTTATGCCGGTGTTGG
GCGCGTTATTTATCGGAGTTGCAGTTGCGCCCGCGAACGACATTTATAATGAACGTGAATTGCTCAACAG
TATGGGCATTTCGCAGCCTACCGTGGTGTTCGTTTCCAAAAAGGGGTTGCAAAAAATTTTGAACGTGCAA
AAAAAGCTCCCAATCATCCAAAAAATTATTATCATGGATTCTAAAACGGATTACCAGGGATTTCAGTCGA
TGTACACGTTCGTCACATCTCATCTACCTCCCGGTTTTAATGAATACGATTTTGTGCCAGAGTCCTTCGA
TAGGGACAAGACAATTGCACTGATCATGAACTCCTCTGGATCTACTGGTCTGCCTAAAGGTGTCGCTCTG
CCTCATAGAACTGCCTGCGTGAGATTCTCGCATGCCAGAGATCCTATTTTTGGCAATCAAATCATTCCGG
ATACTGCGATTTTAAGTGTTGTTCCATTCCATCACGGTTTTGGAATGTTTACTACACTCGGATATTTGAT
ATGTGGATTTCGAGTCGTCTTAATGTATAGATTTGAAGAAGAGCTGTTTCTGAGGAGCCTTCAGGATTAC
AAGATTCAAAGTGCGCTGCTGGTGCCAACCCTATTCTCCTTCTTCGCCAAAAGCACTCTGATTGACAAAT
ACGATTTATCTAATTTACACGAAATTGCTTCTGGTGGCGCTCCCCTCTCTAAGGAAGTCGGGGAAGCGGT
TGCCAAGAGGTTCCATCTGCCAGGTATCAGGCAAGGATATGGGCTCACTGAGACTACATCAGCTATTCTG
ATTACACCCGAGGGGGATGATAAACCGGGCGCGGTCGGTAAAGTTGTTCCATTTTTTGAAGCGAAGGTTG
TGGATCTGGATACCGGGAAAACGCTGGGCGTTAATCAAAGAGGCGAACTGTGTGTGAGAGGTCCTATGAT
TATGTCCGGTTATGTAAACAATCCGGAAGCGACCAACGCCTTGATTGACAAGGATGGATGGCTACATTCT
GGAGACATAGCTTACTGGGACGAAGACGAACACTTCTTCATCGTTGACCGCCTGAAGTCTCTGATTAAGT
ACAAAGGCTATCAGGTGGCTCCCGCTGAATTGGAATCCATCTTGCTCCAACACCCCAACATCTTCGACGC
AGGTGTCGCAGGTCTTCCCGACGATGACGCCGGTGAACTTCCCGCCGCCGTTGTTGTTTTGGAGCACGGA
AAGACGATGACGGAAAAAGAGATCGTGGATTACGTCGCCAGTCAAGTAACAACCGCGAAAAAGTTGCGCG
GAGGAGTTGTGTTTGTGGACGAAGTACCGAAAGGTCTTACCGGAAAACTCGACGCAAGAAAAATCAGAGA
GATCCTCATAAAGGCCAAGAAGGGCGGAAAGATCGCCGTGTAATTCTAGAGTCGGGGCGGCCGGCCGCTT
CGAGCAGACATGATAAGATACATTGATGAGTTTGGACAAACCACAACTAGAATGCAGTGAAAAAAATGCT
TTATTTGTGAAATTTGTGATGCTATTGCTTTATTTGTAACCATTATAAGCTGCAATAAACAAGTTAACAA
CAACAATTGCATTCATTTTATGTTTCAGGTTCAGGGGGAGGTGTGGGAGGTTTTTTAAAGCAAGTAAAAC
CTCTACAAATGTGGTAAAATCGATAAGGATCCGTCGACCGATGCCCTTGAGAGCCTTCAACCCAGTCAGC
TCCTTCCGGTGGGCGCGGGGCATGACTATCGTCGCCGCACTTATGACTGTCTTCTTTATCATGCAACTCG
TAGGACAGGTGCCGGCAGCGCTCTTCCGCTTCCTCGCTCACTGACTCGCTGCGCTCGGTCGTTCGGCTGC
GGCGAGCGGTATCAGCTCACTCAAAGGCGGTAATACGGTTATCCACAGAATCAGGGGATAACGCAGGAAA
GAACATGTGAGCAAAAGGCCAGCAAAAGGCCAGGAACCGTAAAAAGGCCGCGTTGCTGGCGTTTTTCCAT
AGGCTCCGCCCCCCTGACGAGCATCACAAAAATCGACGCTCAAGTCAGAGGTGGCGAAACCCGACAGGAC
TATAAAGATACCAGGCGTTTCCCCCTGGAAGCTCCCTCGTGCGCTCTCCTGTTCCGACCCTGCCGCTTAC
CGGATACCTGTCCGCCTTTCTCCCTTCGGGAAGCGTGGCGCTTTCTCATAGCTCACGCTGTAGGTATCTC
AGTTCGGTGTAGGTCGTTCGCTCCAAGCTGGGCTGTGTGCACGAACCCCCCGTTCAGCCCGACCGCTGCG
CCTTATCCGGTAACTATCGTCTTGAGTCCAACCCGGTAAGACACGACTTATCGCCACTGGCAGCAGCCAC
TGGTAACAGGATTAGCAGAGCGAGGTATGTAGGCGGTGCTACAGAGTTCTTGAAGTGGTGGCCTAACTAC
GGCTACACTAGAAGAACAGTATTTGGTATCTGCGCTCTGCTGAAGCCAGTTACCTTCGGAAAAAGAGTTG
GTAGCTCTTGATCCGGCAAACAAACCACCGCTGGTAGCGGTGGTTTTTTTGTTTGCAAGCAGCAGATTAC
GCGCAGAAAAAAAGGATCTCAAGAAGATCCTTTGATCTTTTCTACGGGGTCTGACGCTCAGTGGAACGAA
AACTCACGTTAAGGGATTTTGGTCATGAGATTATCAAAAAGGATCTTCACCTAGATCCTTTTAAATTAAA
AATGAAGTTTTAAATCAATCTAAAGTATATATGAGTAAACTTGGTCTGACAGTTACCAATGCTTAATCAG
TGAGGCACCTATCTCAGCGATCTGTCTATTTCGTTCATCCATAGTTGCCTGACTCCCCGTCGTGTAGATA
ACTACGATACGGGAGGGCTTACCATCTGGCCCCAGTGCTGCAATGATACCGCGAGACCCACGCTCACCGG
CTCCAGATTTATCAGCAATAAACCAGCCAGCCGGAAGGGCCGAGCGCAGAAGTGGTCCTGCAACTTTATC
CGCCTCCATCCAGTCTATTAATTGTTGCCGGGAAGCTAGAGTAAGTAGTTCGCCAGTTAATAGTTTGCGC
AACGTTGTTGCCATTGCTACAGGCATCGTGGTGTCACGCTCGTCGTTTGGTATGGCTTCATTCAGCTCCG
GTTCCCAACGATCAAGGCGAGTTACATGATCCCCCATGTTGTGCAAAAAAGCGGTTAGCTCCTTCGGTCC
TCCGATCGTTGTCAGAAGTAAGTTGGCCGCAGTGTTATCACTCATGGTTATGGCAGCACTGCATAATTCT
CTTACTGTCATGCCATCCGTAAGATGCTTTTCTGTGACTGGTGAGTACTCAACCAAGTCATTCTGAGAAT
AGTGTATGCGGCGACCGAGTTGCTCTTGCCCGGCGTCAATACGGGATAATACCGCGCCACATAGCAGAAC
TTTAAAAGTGCTCATCATTGGAAAACGTTCTTCGGGGCGAAAACTCTCAAGGATCTTACCGCTGTTGAGA
TCCAGTTCGATGTAACCCACTCGTGCACCCAACTGATCTTCAGCATCTTTTACTTTCACCAGCGTTTCTG
GGTGAGCAAAAACAGGAAGGCAAAATGCCGCAAAAAAGGGAATAAGGGCGACACGGAAATGTTGAATACT
CATACTCTTCCTTTTTCAATATTATTGAAGCATTTATCAGGGTTATTGTCTCATGAGCGGATACATATTT
GAATGTATTTAGAAAAATAAACAAATAGGGGTTCCGCGCACATTTCCCCGAAAAGTGCCACCTG
[124 nt withheld, positions 3985-4108]
C
[91 nt withheld, positions 4110-4200]
A
[49 nt withheld, positions 4202-4250]
CCTTTGACGTTGGAGTCCACGTTCTTT
[37 nt withheld, positions 4278-4314]
ACCCTATCTCGGTCTATTCTTTTGATTTATAAGGGATTTTGCCGATTTCGGCCTATTGGTTAAAAAATGA
GCTGATTTAACAAAAATTTAACGCGAATTTTAACAAAATATTAACGCTTACAATTTGCCATTCGCCATTC
AGGCTGCGCAACTGTTGGGAAGGGCGATCGGTGCGGGCCTCTTCGCTATTACGCCAGCCCAAGCTACCAT
GATAAGTAAGTAATATTAAGGTACGGGAGGTACTTGGAGCGGCCGCAATAAAATATCTTTATTTTCATTA
CATCTGTGTGTTGGTTTTTTGTGTGAATCGATAGTACTAACATACGCTCTCCATCAAAACAAAACGAAAC
AAAACAAACTAGCAAAATAGGCTGTCCCCAGTGCAAGTGCAGGTGCCAGAACATTTCTCTATCGATAGGT
ACCCCAACTCCCACCCCCTCCCCAATGCAGACAGGCTGAAAGACCGGTAGTGAGACTGGAGTTCAGCCTC
AGACCGGTAGTGAGACAATCCTTCAGCCGGGAGTTGGGCTCTGGGTGGCCTAGGTTGCCATGGCACCGCC
TCGGGCTCCACCCTCTCTTGTCCCCCTCACCGCTCCCCCCCTGCAGCGGGGGTTGTGGCAGCCAGTCACG
TGCCCGCCGCGTAGCCACACCTCTGCTCCTCAGAGCAATGTCAAGCGGTCACGTGTGATAGCAACAGATC
ACGTGGCTGCCATCGCCCCTCCGCCCCCTTACACTCTTCGCCCTCCTCCCAGTCGAAGCACCTCCTGTCC
GCCCCTCAGCGCATGGGTGGCGGTCACGTGCCCAGAACGTCCGGCGTTCGCCCCGCCCTCCCAGTTTCCG
CGCGCCTCTTTGGCAGCTGGTCACATAAGCTTGGCATTCCGGTACTGTTGGTAAAGCCACC
